Addgene plasmid #115020: AT5G10020 X022_pECIA2
Purpose: Bait vector AT5G10020 X022_pECIA2 should be used with prey vector AT5G10020 X022_pECIA14.
Depositing lab: Youssef Belkhadir. Depositing organization: Gregor Mendel Institute of Molecular Plant Biology. Publication: An extracellular network of Arabidopsis leucine-rich repeat receptor kinases. Smakowska-Luzan E, Mott GA, Parys K, Stegmann M, Howton TC, Layeghifard M, Neuhold J, Lehner A, Kong J, Grunwald K, Weinberger N, Satbhai SB, Mayer D, Busch W, Madalinski M, Stolt-Bergner P, Provart NJ, Mukhtar MS, Zipfel C, Desveaux D, Guttman DS, Belkhadir Y. Nature. 2018 Jan 18;553(7688):342-346. doi: 10.1038/nature25184. Epub 2018 Jan 10. PubMed 29320478.
Backbone
  Vector backbone: pECIA2
  Backbone manufacturer: Chris Garcia (Addgene plasmid # 47032)
  Vector type: Insect Expression
Growth in bacteria
  Bacterial resistance: Ampicillin, 100 μg/mL
  Growth temperature: 37°C
  Growth strain: DH5alpha
  Copy number: High Copy
Gene/Insert
  Gene/Insert name: AT5G10020
  Species: A. thaliana (mustard weed)
  Entrez Gene: AT5G10020 (a.k.a. AT5G10020, SIRK1, T31P16.10, T31P16_10, sucrose-induced receptor kinase 1)
  Promoter: Metallothionein (Copper-Inducible)
  Tag / fusion protein: Fc, V5 and hexahistidine tags (C terminal on backbone)
  Cloning method: Ligation Independent Cloning
Terms and licenses: Academic/Nonprofit Terms; Industry Terms: Not Available to Industry
Depositor comments: Plasmid for secreted expression in Drosophila cell culture by induction via CuSO4. Insert is an extracellular domain of indicated LRR-RK, C-terminally tagged with Fc, V5 and hexahistidine tags. Insert Protein Sequence: TETELRSLLEFRKGIRDETSHQRISWSDTSSLTDPSTCPNDWPGISCDPETGSIIAINLDRRGLSGELKFSTLSGLTRLRNLSLSGNSFSGRVVPSLGGISSLQHLDLSDNGFYGPIPGRISELWSLNHLNLSSNKFEGGFPSGFRNLQQLRSLDLHKNEIWGDVGEIFTELKNVEFVDLSCNRFNGGLSLPMENISSISNTLRHLNLSHNALNGKFFSEESIGSFKNLEIVDLENNQINGELPHFGSQPSLRILKLARNELFGLVPQELLQSSIPLLELDLSRNGFTGSISEINSSTLTMLNLSSNGLSGDLPSSFKSCSVIDLSGNTFSGDVSVVQKWEATPDVLDLSSNNLSGSLPNFTSAFSRLSVLSIRNNSVSGSLPSLWGDSQFSVIDLSSNKFSGFIPVSFFTFASLRSLNLSRNNLEGPIPFRGSRASELLVLNSYPQMELLDLSTNSLTGMLPGDIGTMEKIKVLNLANNKLSGELPSDLNKLSGLLFLDLSNNTFKGQIPNKLPSQMVGFNVSYNDLSGIIPEDLRSYPPSSFYPGNSKLSLPGRIPADSSGDLSLPGKKHHS
How to cite: AT5G10020 X022_pECIA2 was a gift from Youssef Belkhadir (Addgene plasmid # 115020 ; http://n2t.net/addgene:115020 ; RRID:Addgene_115020)
