[The description below was written by a language model from this plasmid's Addgene catalogue record and pLannotate feature annotations shown in this document.]
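Description:
AT5G10020 X022_pECIA2 is an insect-cell expression plasmid built on the pECIA2 backbone, designed to produce a secreted "bait" protein in Drosophila cell culture. In bacteria it is maintained as a high-copy plasmid through a ColE1/pUC-type origin and selected with ampicillin via the β-lactamase gene. The remaining bacterial elements in the roughly 6 kb sequence (lac promoter/operator, and fragments of lacI, lacZα, rop and bom) are remnants of the cloning vector lineage and play no role in expression of the payload.

The expression cassette is driven by the Drosophila metallothionein promoter, which is induced with copper sulfate. Downstream, a Drosophila BiP signal sequence directs the product into the secretory pathway and is fused in frame to the insert, the extracellular domain of the Arabidopsis thaliana leucine-rich repeat receptor kinase AT5G10020 (also called SIRK1, sucrose-induced receptor kinase 1), introduced by ligation-independent cloning. The ectodomain is followed by a human IgG1 Fc fragment, a V5 epitope tag and, according to the record, a hexahistidine tag, although the latter was not picked up in the automated annotation. An SV40 polyadenylation signal is annotated downstream of the cassette, on the reverse strand in the feature table. The Fc portion would be expected to dimerise the protein and allow its capture, while V5 and His tags support detection and purification.

The plasmid belongs to a collection used to map an extracellular interaction network among Arabidopsis LRR receptor kinases. As the bait vector, it is intended to be used alongside the corresponding pECIA14 prey construct, so that secreted ectodomains can be tested pairwise for binding.
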