Features (pLannotate 1.2.2; 18 found; start..end, strand, type, name):
     23..449     +  promoter       MT promoter: Drosophila metallothionein promoter
    467..520     +  sig_peptide    BiP signal sequence: Drosophila BiP signal sequence
    521..2242    +  CDS            Y5020_ARATH (fragment): Experimental evidence at protein level: Swiss-Prot protein existence level 1. From Arabidopsis thaliana (Mouse-ear cress).
   2273..2953    +  CDS            IGHG1 (fragment): IGHG1_HUMAN - Experimental evidence at protein level: Swiss-Prot protein existence level 1. Constant region of immunoglobulin heavy chains. Immunoglobulins, also known as antibodies, are membrane-bound or secreted glycoproteins produced by B lymphocytes. In the recognition phase of humoral immunity, the membrane-bound immunoglobulins serve as receptors which, upon binding of a specific antigen, trigger the clonal expansion and differentiation of B lymphocytes into immunoglobulins- secreting plasma cells. Secreted immunoglobulins mediate the effector phase of humoral immunity, which results in
   2972..3013    +  CDS            V5 tag: epitope tag from simian virus 5
   3113..3247    -  polyA_signal   SV40 poly(A) signal: SV40 polyadenylation signal
   3270..3354    -  CDS            large T antigen (fragment): large T antigen from SV40 (simian virus 40)
   3354..3378    +  misc_feature   MCS (fragment): pUC18/19 multiple cloning site
   3415..3431    -  protein_bind   lac operator: The lac repressor binds to the lac operator to inhibit transcription in E. coli. This inhibition can be relieved by adding lactose or isopropyl-β-D-thiogalactopyranoside (IPTG). lac repressor encoded by lacI
   3439..3469    -  promoter       lac promoter: promoter for the E. coli lac operon
   3484..3505    -  protein_bind   CAP binding site: CAP binding activates transcription in the presence of cAMP. E. coli catabolite activator protein
   3518..3610    -  CDS            lacI (fragment): lac repressor; lacI; The lac repressor binds to the lac operator to inhibit transcription in E. coli. This inhibition can be relieved by adding lactose or isopropyl-β-D-thiogalactopyranoside (IPTG).
   3793..4381    -  rep_origin     ori: high-copy-number ColE1/pMB1/pBR322/pUC origin of replication
   4552..5412    -  CDS            AmpR: β-lactamase; bla; confers resistance to ampicillin, carbenicillin, and related antibiotics
   5413..5517    -  promoter       AmpR promoter: bla
   5612..5647    +  CDS            rop (fragment): Rop protein, which maintains plasmids at low copy number; rop
   5749..5848    +  misc_feature   bom (fragment): basis of mobility region from pBR322
   5854..21      -  CDS            lacZα (fragment) (across the origin): LacZα fragment of β-galactosidase; lacZ fragment
>Addgene plasmid #115020 | AT5G10020 X022_pECIA2 | addgene full sequence | sequence record 296842 | Addgene NGS Result
GTAAAACGACGGCCAGTGAATTAATTCGTTGCAGGACAGGATGTGGTGCCCGATGTGACTAGCTCTTTGC
TGCAGGCCGTCCTATCCTCTGGTTCCGATAAGAGACCCAGAACTCCGGCCCCCCACCGCCCACCGCCACC
CCCATACATATGTGGTACGCAAGTAAGAGTGCCTGCGCATGCCCCATGTGCCCCACCAAGAGCTTTGCAT
CCCATACAAGTCCCCAAAGTGGAGAACCGAACCAATTCTTCGCGGGCAGAACAAAAGCTTCTGCACACGT
CTCCACTCGAATTTGGAGCCGGCCGGCGTGTGCAAAAGAGGTGAATCGAACGAAAGACCCGTGTGTAAAG
CCGCGTTTCCAAAATGTATAAAACCGAGAGCATCTGGCCAATGTGCATCAGTTGTGGTCAGCAGCAAAAT
CAAGTGAATCATCTCAGTGCAACTAAAGGGGGGATCCGATCTCAATATGAAGTTATGCATATTACTGGCC
GTCGTGGCCTTTGTTGGCCTCTCGCTCGGGACCGAGACGGAGCTCCGATCTCTACTCGAGTTCCGTAAAG
GGATCCGTGACGAGACCTCACACCAACGAATCTCATGGTCAGATACAAGCAGCCTCACTGATCCATCTAC
TTGCCCTAATGACTGGCCTGGTATCTCTTGCGACCCTGAAACCGGTTCAATCATCGCCATTAATCTCGAC
CGTCGTGGTCTCTCCGGCGAACTCAAATTCAGCACTCTCTCTGGTCTTACTCGTCTTCGTAACCTCTCTT
TATCCGGAAACAGCTTCTCGGGTCGGGTCGTTCCTTCATTGGGTGGAATCTCGTCGCTTCAACACTTAGA
TCTGTCGGATAACGGTTTCTACGGACCTATACCGGGTCGGATCTCGGAGCTTTGGAGTTTGAATCATCTC
AATTTGTCTTCCAACAAGTTCGAAGGTGGGTTTCCTAGTGGCTTTCGGAATCTTCAGCAGCTAAGATCTT
TGGATTTGCATAAGAACGAGATTTGGGGAGATGTTGGTGAGATTTTCACTGAGCTTAAGAATGTTGAGTT
CGTTGATTTGAGCTGTAACCGTTTCAACGGTGGCTTATCTTTACCAATGGAGAACATTTCCAGCATTTCC
AACACTCTCCGTCACTTGAATTTGAGCCACAATGCGTTAAATGGCAAGTTTTTCAGTGAGGAGTCCATTG
GTTCGTTCAAGAATCTCGAGATTGTTGACTTAGAGAATAACCAGATCAATGGTGAGTTACCGCATTTTGG
ATCACAGCCGAGTTTGAGAATATTGAAGCTTGCTCGTAACGAGTTGTTCGGTTTAGTACCTCAAGAGTTG
TTGCAGAGTTCGATTCCTTTGCTAGAGCTAGATCTAAGTCGAAACGGTTTTACAGGATCAATTAGTGAAA
TCAATTCATCAACGTTAACTATGTTGAATCTTTCTTCTAACGGCCTGTCTGGGGATCTTCCGTCGAGTTT
TAAAAGTTGCTCAGTGATAGATTTGAGTGGGAATACTTTCTCTGGCGACGTGTCTGTTGTTCAAAAGTGG
GAAGCTACTCCAGATGTTCTTGATCTTAGCTCAAACAACTTGTCGGGAAGCTTGCCGAACTTTACTTCTG
CATTTTCAAGATTAAGTGTGTTGAGCATTAGGAATAATTCTGTCTCTGGTAGCTTGCCTTCTCTGTGGGG
TGATTCTCAATTCTCTGTGATTGATCTCAGTTCAAATAAGTTCAGTGGCTTCATTCCAGTGAGTTTCTTC
ACTTTTGCAAGCTTGAGAAGTTTGAATCTTTCTAGGAATAACTTGGAGGGGCCAATTCCTTTTCGAGGTT
CACGTGCAAGCGAACTTTTGGTTCTAAATTCTTATCCGCAGATGGAGTTACTTGACCTTTCAACCAATTC
TTTGACGGGTATGCTGCCTGGGGATATAGGTACAATGGAAAAAATTAAAGTGCTGAATCTTGCCAATAAT
AAGCTGTCCGGGGAACTTCCAAGCGACCTCAACAAGCTTAGTGGCCTTTTGTTCCTTGACTTGTCAAACA
ATACTTTCAAGGGTCAAATTCCCAATAAGCTTCCTTCCCAAATGGTGGGATTCAATGTGTCGTATAACGA
CCTATCAGGCATAATTCCGGAAGACCTTAGAAGCTACCCGCCTTCTTCATTTTATCCTGGTAACTCCAAG
CTAAGTCTCCCAGGACGGATTCCAGCGGATTCTTCTGGTGATCTGTCTTTACCTGGGAAAAAACATCATT
CGCTGGAGGTGCTGTTCCAGGGACCAGGGAGCGACAAAACTCACACATGCCCACCGTGCCCAGCACCTGA
ACTCCTGGGGGGACCGTCAGTCTTCCTCTTCCCCCCAAAACCCAAGGACACCCTCATGATCTCCCGGACC
CCTGAGGTCACATGCGTGGTGGTGGACGTGAGCCACGAAGACCCTGAGGTCAAGTTCAACTGGTACGTGG
ACGGCGTGGAGGTGCATAATGCCAAGACAAAGCCGCGGGAGGAGCAGTACAACAGCACGTACCGTGTGGT
CAGCGTCCTCACCGTCCTGCACCAGGACTGGCTGAATGGCAAGGAGTACAAGTGCAAGGTCTCCAACAAA
GCCCTCCCAGCCCCCATCGAGAAAACCATCTCCAAAGCCAAAGGGCAGCCCCGAGAACCACAGGTGTACA
CCCTGCCCCCATCCCGGGAGGAGATGACCAAGAACCAGGTCAGCCTGACCTGCCTGGTCAAAGGCTTCTA
TCCCAGCGACATCGCCGTGGAGTGGGAGAGCAATGGGCAGCCGGAGAACAACTACAAGACCACGCCTCCC
GTGCTGGACTCCGACGGCTCCTTCTTCCTCTACAGCAAGCTCACCGTGGACAAGAGCAGGTGGCAGCAGG
GGAACGTCTTCTCATGCTCCGTGATGCATGAGGGTCTGCACAACCACTACACGCAGAAGAGCCTCTCCCT
GTCTCCGGGTAAATCTAGAGGGCCCTTCGAAGGTAAGCCTATCCCTAACCCTCTCCTCGGTCTCGATTCT
ACGCGTACCGGTCATCATCACCATCACCATTGAGTTTAAACCCGCTGATCAGCCTCGACTGTGCCTTCTA
AGGCCTGAGCTCGCTGATCAGCCTCGATCGAGGATCCAGACATGATAAGATACATTGATGAGTTTGGACA
AACCACAACTAGAATGCAGTGAAAAAAATGCTTTATTTGTGAAATTTGTGATGCTATTGCTTTATTTGTA
ACCATTATAAGCTGCAATAAACAAGTTAACAACAACAATTGCATTCATTTTATGTTTCAGGTTCAGGGGG
AGGTGTGGGAGGTTTTTTAAAGCAAGTAAAACCTCTACAAATGTGGTATGGCTGATTATGATCAGTCGAC
CTGCAGGCATGCAAGCTTGGCGTAATCATGGTCATAGCTGTTTCCTGTGTGAAATTGTTATCCGCTCACA
ATTCCACACAACATACGAGCCGGAAGCATAAAGTGTAAAGCCTGGGGTGCCTAATGAGTGAGCTAACTCA
CATTAATTGCGTTGCGCTCACTGCCCGCTTTCCAGTCGGGAAACCTGTCGTGCCAGCTGCATTAATGAAT
CGGCCAACGCGCGGGGAGAGGCGGTTTGCGTATTGGGCGCTCTTCCGCTTCCTCGCTCACTGACTCGCTG
CGCTCGGTCGTTCGGCTGCGGCGAGCGGTATCAGCTCACTCAAAGGCGGTAATACGGTTATCCACAGAAT
CAGGGGATAACGCAGGAAAGAACATGTGAGCAAAAGGCCAGCAAAAGGCCAGGAACCGTAAAAAGGCCGC
GTTGCTGGCGTTTTTCCATAGGCTCCGCCCCCCTGACGAGCATCACAAAAATCGACGCTCAAGTCAGAGG
TGGCGAAACCCGACAGGACTATAAAGATACCAGGCGTTTCCCCCTGGAAGCTCCCTCGTGCGCTCTCCTG
TTCCGACCCTGCCGCTTACCGGATACCTGTCCGCCTTTCTCCCTTCGGGAAGCGTGGCGCTTTCTCATAG
CTCACGCTGTAGGTATCTCAGTTCGGTGTAGGTCGTTCGCTCCAAGCTGGGCTGTGTGCACGAACCCCCC
GTTCAGCCCGACCGCTGCGCCTTATCCGGTAACTATCGTCTTGAGTCCAACCCGGTAAGACACGACTTAT
CGCCACTGGCAGCAGCCACTGGTAACAGGATTAGCAGAGCGAGGTATGTAGGCGGTGCTACAGAGTTCTT
GAAGTGGTGGCCTAACTACGGCTACACTAGAAGAACAGTATTTGGTATCTGCGCTCTGCTGAAGCCAGTT
ACCTTCGGAAAAAGAGTTGGTAGCTCTTGATCCGGCAAACAAACCACCGCTGGTAGCGGTGGTTTTTTTG
TTTGCAAGCAGCAGATTACGCGCAGAAAAAAAGGATCTCAAGAAGATCCTTTGATCTTTTCTACGGGGTC
TGACGCTCAGTGGAACGAAAACTCACGTTAAGGGATTTTGGTCATGAGATTATCAAAAAGGATCTTCACC
TAGATCCTTTTAAATTAAAAATGAAGTTTTAAATCAATCTAAAGTATATATGAGTAAACTTGGTCTGACA
GTTACCAATGCTTAATCAGTGAGGCACCTATCTCAGCGATCTGTCTATTTCGTTCATCCATAGTTGCCTG
ACTCCCCGTCGTGTAGATAACTACGATACGGGAGGGCTTACCATCTGGCCCCAGTGCTGCAATGATACCG
CGAGACCCACGCTCACCGGCTCCAGATTTATCAGCAATAAACCAGCCAGCCGGAAGGGCCGAGCGCAGAA
GTGGTCCTGCAACTTTATCCGCCTCCATCCAGTCTATTAATTGTTGCCGGGAAGCTAGAGTAAGTAGTTC
GCCAGTTAATAGTTTGCGCAACGTTGTTGCCATTGCTACAGGCATCGTGGTGTCACGCTCGTCGTTTGGT
ATGGCTTCATTCAGCTCCGGTTCCCAACGATCAAGGCGAGTTACATGATCCCCCATGTTGTGCAAAAAAG
CGGTTAGCTCCTTCGGTCCTCCGATCGTTGTCAGAAGTAAGTTGGCCGCAGTGTTATCACTCATGGTTAT
GGCAGCACTGCATAATTCTCTTACTGTCATGCCATCCGTAAGATGCTTTTCTGTGACTGGTGAGTACTCA
ACCAAGTCATTCTGAGAATAGTGTATGCGGCGACCGAGTTGCTCTTGCCCGGCGTCAATACGGGATAATA
CCGCGCCACATAGCAGAACTTTAAAAGTGCTCATCATTGGAAAACGTTCTTCGGGGCGAAAACTCTCAAG
GATCTTACCGCTGTTGAGATCCAGTTCGATGTAACCCACTCGTGCACCCAACTGATCTTCAGCATCTTTT
ACTTTCACCAGCGTTTCTGGGTGAGCAAAAACAGGAAGGCAAAATGCCGCAAAAAAGGGAATAAGGGCGA
CACGGAAATGTTGAATACTCATACTCTTCCTTTTTCAATATTATTGAAGCATTTATCAGGGTTATTGTCT
CATGAGCGGATACATATTTGAATGTATTTAGAAAAATAAACAAATAGGGGTTCCGCGCACATTTCCCCGA
AAAGTGCCACCTGACGTCTAAGAAACCATTATTATCATGACATTAACCTATAAAAATAGGCGTATCACGA
GGCCCTTTCGTCTCGCGCGTTTCGGTGATGACGGTGAAAACCTCTGACACATGCAGCTCCCGGAGACGGT
CACAGCTTGTCTGTAAGCGGATGCCGGGAGCAGACAAGCCCGTCAGGGCGCGTCAGCGGGTGTTGGCGGG
TGTCGGGGCTGGCTTAACTATGCGGCATCAGAGCAGATTGTACTGAGAGTGCACCATATGCGGTGTGAAA
TACCGCACAGATGCGTAAGGAGAAAATACCGCATCAGGCGCCATTCGCCATTCAGGCTGCGCAACTGTTG
GGAAGGGCGATCGGTGCGGGCCTCTTCGCTATTACGCCAGCTGGCGAAAGGGGGATGTGCTGCAAGGCGA
TTAAGTTGGGTAACGCCAGGGTTTTCCCAGTCACGACGTT
